Addgene plasmid #105359: pAGM28521
Purpose: Synthetic biology
Depositing lab: Johannes Stuttmann. Depositing organization: Martin-Luther-Universitaet Halle-Wittenberg. Publication: Peripheral infrastructure vectors and an extended set of plant parts for the Modular Cloning system. Gantner J, Ordon J, Ilse T, Kretschmer C, Gruetzner R, Lofke C, Dagdas Y, Burstenbinder K, Marillonnet S, Stuttmann J. PLoS One. 2018 May 30;13(5):e0197185. doi: 10.1371/journal.pone.0197185. eCollection 2018. PubMed 29847550.
Backbone
  Vector backbone: pICH41295 (Engler et al., 2014)
  Vector type: Synthetic Biology
Growth in bacteria
  Bacterial resistance: Spectinomycin, 50 μg/mL
  Growth temperature: 37°C
  Growth strain: DH5alpha
  Copy number: High Copy
Gene/Insert
  Gene/Insert name: EC1.2en-EC1.1p fusion promoter
  Species: A. thaliana (mustard weed), Synthetic
  Mutation: BsaI/ BpiI restriction sites removed
  Cloning method: Restriction Enzyme; 5′ cloning site BpiI (destroyed during cloning); 3′ cloning site BpiI (destroyed during cloning)
  Sequencing primers: 5′ CTTTGAGTGAGCTGATACCG; 3′ GGGTTCCGCGCACATTTC
Terms and licenses: Academic/Nonprofit Terms; Industry Terms: Not Available to Industry
How to cite: pAGM28521 was a gift from Johannes Stuttmann (Addgene plasmid # 105359 ; http://n2t.net/addgene:105359 ; RRID:Addgene_105359)
