[The description below was written by a language model from this plasmid's Addgene catalogue record and pLannotate feature annotations shown in this document.]
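Description:
pAGM28521 is a Modular Cloning (MoClo) level 0 part plasmid for plant synthetic biology, built in the pICH41295 backbone, a level 0 acceptor vector of the MoClo system. It is a small (about 3.6 kb), high-copy E. coli plasmid that replicates from a ColE1/pUC-type origin and is selected with spectinomycin through the aadA aminoglycoside adenylyltransferase gene. The annotated AmpR (bla) promoter lies upstream of this marker, and the short integrase, gentamicin acetyltransferase and lacI fragments detected nearby are best read as remnants of the sources from which the resistance cassette and cloning region were derived, not as functional genes.

The payload is the EC1.2en-EC1.1p fusion promoter, a synthetic regulatory element combining an enhancer from the Arabidopsis thaliana EC1.2 gene with the promoter of EC1.1. The automated feature table does not annotate this insert; by elimination it presumably occupies the unannotated portion of the sequence beyond the origin and lacI fragment. The insert was domesticated by removing internal BsaI and BpiI recognition sites, which is required for Golden Gate assembly with these type IIS enzymes. It was cloned in via BpiI sites that were destroyed in the process. In the MoClo scheme, such a level 0 module is normally released with BsaI and joined in a defined order with coding sequence and terminator modules to build a level 1 transcription unit.

The record gives the purpose only as synthetic biology. It does not state the expression pattern of the promoter or any specific intended application, beyond membership in an extended set of plant parts for the Modular Cloning system.
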