Features (pLannotate 1.2.2; 6 found; start..end, strand, type, name):
     16..120     +  promoter       AmpR promoter: bla
    111..191     -  CDS            int (fragment): INT2_ECOLX - Protein inferred from homology: Swiss-Prot protein existence level 3. Putative integrase believed to be involved in the insertion of antibiotic resistance genes into plasmids and transposons. From Escherichia coli.
    279..335     +  CDS            GmR (fragment): gentamycin acetyltransferase; aacC1; confers resistance to gentamycin
    342..1130    +  CDS            aadA: S3AD_ECOLX - Experimental evidence at protein level: Swiss-Prot protein existence level 1. Mediates bacterial resistance to the antibiotics streptomycin and spectinomycin. From Escherichia coli.
   1304..1892    +  rep_origin     ori: high-copy-number ColE1/pMB1/pBR322/pUC origin of replication
   2075..2124    +  CDS            lacI (fragment): lac repressor; lacI; The lac repressor binds to the lac operator to inhibit transcription in E. coli. This inhibition can be relieved by adding lactose or isopropyl-β-D-thiogalactopyranoside (IPTG).
>Addgene plasmid #105359 | pAGM28521 | addgene full sequence | sequence record 206358 | Addgene NGS Result
TTTCGGGGAAATGTGCGCGGAACCCCTATTTGTTTATTTTTCTAAATACATTCAAATATGTATCCGCTCA
TGAGACAATAACCCTGATAAATGCTTCAATAATATTGAAAAAGGAAGAGTATGCGCTCACGCAACTGGTC
CAGAACCTTGACCGAACGCAGCGGTGGTAACGGCGCAGTGGCGGTTTTCATGGCTTGTTATGACTGTTTT
TTTTTGGGGTACAGTCTATGCCTCGGGCATCCAAGCAGCAAGCGCGTTACGCCGTGGGTCGATGTTTGAT
GTTATGGAGCAGCAACGATGTTACGCAGCAGGGCAGTCGCCCTAAAACAAAGTTAAACATCATGAGGGAA
GCGGTGATCGCCGAAGTATCGACTCAACTATCAGAGGTAGTTGGCGTCATCGAGCGCCATCTCGAACCGA
CGTTGCTGGCCGTACATTTGTACGGCTCCGCAGTGGATGGCGGCCTGAAGCCACACAGCGATATTGATTT
GCTGGTTACGGTGACCGTAAGGCTTGATGAAACAACGCGGCGAGCTTTGATCAACGACCTTTTGGAAACT
TCGGCTTCCCCTGGAGAGAGCGAGATTCTCCGCGCTGTAGAAGTCACCATTGTTGTGCACGACGACATCA
TTCCGTGGCGTTATCCAGCTAAGCGCGAACTGCAATTTGGAGAATGGCAGCGCAATGACATTCTTGCAGG
TATCTTCGAGCCAGCCACGATCGACATTGATCTGGCTATCTTGCTGACAAAAGCAAGAGAACATAGCGTT
GCCTTGGTAGGTCCAGCGGCGGAGGAACTCTTTGATCCGGTTCCTGAACAGGATCTATTTGAGGCGCTAA
ATGAAACCTTAACGCTATGGAACTCGCCGCCCGACTGGGCTGGCGATGAGCGAAATGTAGTGCTTACGTT
GTCCCGCATTTGGTACAGCGCAGTAACCGGCAAAATCGCGCCGAAGGATGTCGCTGCCGACTGGGCAATG
GAGCGCCTGCCGGCCCAGTATCAGCCCGTCATACTTGAAGCTAGACAGGCTTATCTTGGACAAGAAGAAG
ATCGCTTGGCCTCGCGCGCAGATCAGTTGGAAGAATTTGTCCATTACGTAAAAGGCGAGATCACCAAGGT
AGTCGGCAAATAACTGTCAGACCAAGTTTACTCATATATACTTTAGATTGATTTAAAACTTCATTTTTAA
TTTAAAAGGATCTAGGTGAAGATCCTTTTTGATAATCTCATGACCAAAATCCCTTAACGTGAGTTTTCGT
TCCACTGAGCGTCAGACCCCGTAGAAAAGATCAAAGGATCTTCTTGAGATCCTTTTTTTCTGCGCGTAAT
CTGCTGCTTGCAAACAAAAAAACCACCGCTACCAGCGGTGGTTTGTTTGCCGGATCAAGAGCTACCAACT
CTTTTTCCGAAGGTAACTGGCTTCAGCAGAGCGCAGATACCAAATACTGTTCTTCTAGTGTAGCCGTAGT
TAGGCCACCACTTCAAGAACTCTGTAGCACCGCCTACATACCTCGCTCTGCTAATCCTGTTACCAGTGGC
TGCTGCCAGTGGCGATAAGTCGTGTCTTACCGGGTTGGACTCAAGACGATAGTTACCGGATAAGGCGCAG
CGGTCGGGCTGAACGGGGGGTTCGTGCACACAGCCCAGCTTGGAGCGAACGACCTACACCGAACTGAGAT
ACCTACAGCGTGAGCTATGAGAAAGCGCCACGCTTCCCGAAGGGAGAAAGGCGGACAGGTATCCGGTAAG
CGGCAGGGTCGGAACAGGAGAGCGCACGAGGGAGCTTCCAGGGGGAAACGCCTGGTATCTTTATAGTCCT
GTCGGGTTTCGCCACCTCTGACTTGAGCGTCGATTTTTGTGATGCTCGTCAGGGGGGCGGAGCCTATGGA
AAAACGCCAGCAACGCGGCCTTTTTACGGTTCCTGGCCTTTTGCTGGCCTTTTGCTCACATGTTCTTTCC
TGCGTTATCCCCTGATTCTGTGGATAACCGTATTACCGCCTTTGAGTGAGCTGATACCGCTCGCCGCAGC
CGAACGACCGAGCGCAGCGAGTCAGTGAGCGAGGAAGCGGAAGAGCGCCCAATACGCAAACCGCCTCTCC
CCGCGCGTTGGCCGATTCATTAATCACTCTGTGGTCTCAGGAGCATTTGCGTTTGGTTTATCATTGCGTT
TATACAAGGACAGAGATCCACTGAGCTGGAATAGCTTAAAACCATTATCAGAACAAAATAAACCATTTTT
TGTTAAGAATCAGAGCATAGTAAACAACAGAAACAACCTAAGAGAGGTAACTTGTCCAAGAAGATAGCTA
ATTATATCTATTTTATAAAAGTTATCATAGTTTGTAAGTCACAAAAGATGCAAATAACAGAGAAACTAGG
AGACTTGAGAATATACATTCTTGTATATTTGTATTCGAGATTGTGAAAATTTGACCATAAGTTTAAATTC
TTAAAAAGATATATCTGATCTAGATGATGGTTATAGACTGTAATTTTACCACATGTTTAATGATGGATAG
TGACACACATGACACATCGACAACACTATAGCATCTTATTTAGATTACAACATGAAATTTTTCTGTAATA
CATGTCTTTGTACATAATTTAAAAGTAATTCCTAAGAAATATATTTATACAAGGAGTTTAAAGAAAACAT
AGCATAAAGTTCAATGAGTAGTAAAAACCATATACAGTATATAGCATAAAGTTCAATGAGTTTATTACAA
AAGCATTGGTTCACTTTCTGTAACACGACGTTAAACCTTCGTGTCCAATAGGAGCGCTACTGATTCAACA
TGCCAATATATACTAAATACGTTTCTACAGTCAAATGCTTTAACGTTTCATGATTAAGTGACTATTTACC
GTCAATCCTTTCCCATTCCTCCCACTAATCCAACTTTTTAATTACTCTTAAATCACCACTAAGCTAGTAA
CGCCTATCATGAATTAGCTCTACTAAATCTAGCAACCTTTCAAATTTGCAGTATTGCAGGTGTCTCTGTG
TCTTTAAAATAGTTGCCTTATGATTTCTTCGGTTTCAAGATGATCAAATAGTTATAGATTTCATGCTCAC
ACATGCTCATTAGATGTGTACATACTTTACTTACCCAAATCTATTTTCTCGCAAAGATTTTGATGGTAAA
GCTGATTTGGTTCTATTGAACTAAATCAAACGAGTTTCAGACTGAGTGATTCTAATCCGGCCCATTAGCC
CCTAAACAGACCCACTAATTACGCAGCTTTTAATAGAGTAATTACACCTAGTTTACCCACTAAACCACTA
AGCACTAATTATCTCACAATCTAATGAGCTTCCCTCGTAATTACTTGGGCTTTCACTCTACCATTTATTT
GTAACAGTCAAGTCTCTACTGTCTCTATATAAACTCTCTAAAGTTAACACACAATTCTCATCACAAACAA
ATCAACCAAAGCAACTTCTACTCTTTCTTCTTTCGACCTTATCAATCTGTTGAGAAATGTGAGACCACGA
AGTGGCTCTTCAGTGGACGAAAGGGCCTCGTGATACGCCTATTTTTATAGGTTAATGTCATGATAATAAT
GGTTTCTTAGACGTCAGGTGGCACT
